>Addgene plasmid #158753 | 6x-His_A1aY1_GFP | addgene full sequence | sequence record 310756 | Addgene NGS Result
TAATACGACTCACTATAGGGGAATTGTGAGCGGATAACAATTCCCCTCTAGAAATAATTTTGTTTAACTT
TAAGAAGGAGATATACCATGGGCAGCAGCCATCATCATCATCATCACAGCAGCGGCCTGGTGCCGCGCGG
CAGCCATATGGCTAGCATGACTGGTGGACAGCAAATGGGTCGCGGATCCATGGCGACCGTGAAATTTAAA
TATAAAGGCGAAGAAAAACAGGTGGATATTAGCAAAATTCTATCAGTGGGTCGCTACGGCAAATTAATTC
ATTTTCTCTATGATCTGGGCGGCGGCAAAGCGGGCATGGGCATGGTGAGCGAAAAAGATGCGCCGAAAGA
ACTGCTGCAGATGCTGGAAAAACAGAAAAAAGGTACCATGAGTAAAGGAGAAGAACTTTTCACTGGAGTT
GTCCCAATTCTTGTTGAATTAGATGGTGATGTTAATGGGCACAAATTTTCTGTCAGTGGAGAGGGTGAAG
GTGATGCAACATACGGAAAACTTACCCTTAAATTTATTTGCACTACTGGAAAACTACCTGTTCCATGGCC
AACACTTGTCACTACTCTGACTTATGGTGTTCAATGCTTTTCAAGATACCCAGATCATATGAAACAGCAT
GACTTTTTCAAGAGTGCCATGCCCGAAGGTTATGTACAGGAAAGAACTATATTTTTCAAAGATGACGGGA
ACTACAAGACACGTGCTGAAGTCAAGTTTGAAGGTGATACCCTTGTTAATAGAATCGAGTTAAAAGGTAT
TGATTTTAAAGAAGATGGAAACATTCTTGGACACAAATTGGAATACAACTATAACTCACACAATGTATAC
ATCATGGCAGACAAACAAAAGAATGGAATCAAAGTTAACTTCAAAATTAGACACAACATTGAAGATGGAA
GCGTTCAACTAGCAGACCATTATCAACAAAATACTCCAATTGGCGATGGCCCTGTCCTTTTACCAGACAA
CCATTACCTGTCCACACAATCTGCCCTTTCGAAAGATCCCAACGAAAAGAGAGACCACATGGTCCTTCTT
GAGTTTGTAACAGCTGCTGGGATTACACATGGCATGGATGAACTATACAAATAAGCGGCCGCACTCGAGC
ACCACCACCACCACCACTGAGATCCGGCTGCTAACAAAGCCCGAAAGGAAGCTGAGTTGGCTGCTGCCAC
CGCTGAGCAATAACTAGCATAACCCCTTGGGGCCTCTAAACGGGTCTTGAGGGGTTTTTTGCTGAAAGGA
GGAACTATATCCGGATTGGCGAATGGG
[124 nt withheld, positions 1288-1411]
C
[91 nt withheld, positions 1413-1503]
A
[49 nt withheld, positions 1505-1553]
CCTTTGACGTTGGAGTCCACGTTCTTT
[37 nt withheld, positions 1581-1617]
ACCCTATCTCGGTCTATTCTTTTGATTTATAAGGGATTTTGCCGATTTCGGCCTATTGGTTAAAAAATGA
GCTGATTTAACAAAAATTTAACGCGAATTTTAACAAAATATTAACGCTTACAATTTAGGTGGCACTTTTC
GGGGAAATGTGCGCGGAACCCCTATTTGTTTATTTTTCTAAATACATTCAAATATGTATCCGCTCATGAA
TTAATTCTTAGAAAAACTCATCGAGCATCAAATGAAACTGCAATTTATTCATATCAGGATTATCAATACC
ATATTTTTGAAAAAGCCGTTTCTGTAATGAAGGAGAAAACTCACCGAGGCAGTTCCATAGGATGGCAAGA
TCCTGGTATCGGTCTGCGATTCCGACTCGTCCAACATCAATACAACCTATTAATTTCCCCTCGTCAAAAA
TAAGGTTATCAAGTGAGAAATCACCATGAGTGACGACTGAATCCGGTGAGAATGGCAAAAGTTTATGCAT
TTCTTTCCAGACTTGTTCAACAGGCCAGCCATTACGCTCGTCATCAAAATCACTCGCATCAACCAAACCG
TTATTCATTCGTGATTGCGCCTGAGCGAGACGAAATACGCGATCGCTGTTAAAAGGACAATTACAAACAG
GAATCGAATGCAACCGGCGCAGGAACACTGCCAGCGCATCAACAATATTTTCACCTGAATCAGGATATTC
TTCTAATACCTGGAATGCTGTTTTCCCGGGGATCGCAGTGGTGAGTAACCATGCATCATCAGGAGTACGG
ATAAAATGCTTGATGGTCGGAAGAGGCATAAATTCCGTCAGCCAGTTTAGTCTGACCATCTCATCTGTAA
CATCATTGGCAACGCTACCTTTGCCATGTTTCAGAAACAACTCTGGCGCATCGGGCTTCCCATACAATCG
ATAGATTGTCGCACCTGATTGCCCGACATTATCGCGAGCCCATTTATACCCATATAAATCAGCATCCATG
TTGGAATTTAATCGCGGCCTAGAGCAAGACGTTTCCCGTTGAATATGGCTCATAACACCCCTTGTATTAC
TGTTTATGTAAGCAGACAGTTTTATTGTTCATGACCAAAATCCCTTAACGTGAGTTTTCGTTCCACTGAG
CGTCAGACCCCGTAGAAAAGATCAAAGGATCTTCTTGAGATCCTTTTTTTCTGCGCGTAATCTGCTGCTT
GCAAACAAAAAAACCACCGCTACCAGCGGTGGTTTGTTTGCCGGATCAAGAGCTACCAACTCTTTTTCCG
AAGGTAACTGGCTTCAGCAGAGCGCAGATACCAAATACTGTCCTTCTAGTGTAGCCGTAGTTAGGCCACC
ACTTCAAGAACTCTGTAGCACCGCCTACATACCTCGCTCTGCTAATCCTGTTACCAGTGGCTGCTGCCAG
TGGCGATAAGTCGTGTCTTACCGGGTTGGACTCAAGACGATAGTTACCGGATAAGGCGCAGCGGTCGGGC
TGAACGGGGGGTTCGTGCACACAGCCCAGCTTGGAGCGAACGACCTACACCGAACTGAGATACCTACAGC
GTGAGCTATGAGAAAGCGCCACGCTTCCCGAAGGGAGAAAGGCGGACAGGTATCCGGTAAGCGGCAGGGT
CGGAACAGGAGAGCGCACGAGGGAGCTTCCAGGGGGAAACGCCTGGTATCTTTATAGTCCTGTCGGGTTT
CGCCACCTCTGACTTGAGCGTCGATTTTTGTGATGCTCGTCAGGGGGGCGGAGCCTATGGAAAAACGCCA
GCAACGCGGCCTTTTTACGGTTCCTGGCCTTTTGCTGGCCTTTTGCTCACATGTTCTTTCCTGCGTTATC
CCCTGATTCTGTGGATAACCGTATTACCGCCTTTGAGTGAGCTGATACCGCTCGCCGCAGCCGAACGACC
GAGCGCAGCGAGTCAGTGAGCGAGGAAGCGGAAGAGCGCCTGATGCGGTATTTTCTCCTTACGCATCTGT
GCGGTATTTCACACCGCAATGGTGCACTCTCAGTACAATCTGCTCTGATGCCGCATAGTTAAGCCAGTAT
ACACTCCGCTATCGCTACGTGACTGGGTCATGGCTGCGCCCCGACACCCGCCAACACCCGCTGACGCGCC
CTGACGGGCTTGTCTGCTCCCGGCATCCGCTTACAGACAAGCTGTGACCGTCTCCGGGAGCTGCATGTGT
CAGAGGTTTTCACCGTCATCACCGAAACGCGCGAGGCAGCTGCGGTAAAGCTCATCAGCGTGGTCGTGAA
GCGATTCACAGATGTCTGCCTGTTCATCCGCGTCCAGCTCGTTGAGTTTCTCCAGAAGCGTTAATGTCTG
GCTTCTGATAAAGCGGGCCATGTTAAGGGCGGTTTTTTCCTGTTTGGTCACTGATGCCTCCGTGTAAGGG
GGATTTCTGTTCATGGGGGTAATGATACCGATGAAACGAGAGAGGATGCTCACGATACGGGTTACTGATG
ATGAACATGCCCGGTTACTGGAACGTTGTGAGGGTAAACAACTGGCGGTATGGATGCGGCGGGACCAGAG
AAAAATCACTCAGGGTCAATGCCAGCGCTTCGTTAATACAGATGTAGGTGTTCCACAGGGTAGCCAGCAG
CATCCTGCGATGCAGATCCGGAACATAATGGTGCAGGGCGCTGACTTCCGCGTTTCCAGACTTTACGAAA
CACGGAAACCGAAGACCATTCATGTTGTTGCTCAGGTCGCAGACGTTTTGCAGCAGCAGTCGCTTCACGT
TCGCTCGCGTATCGGTGATTCATTCTGCTAACCAGTAAGGCAACCCCGCCAGCCTAGCCGGGTCCTCAAC
GACAGGAGCACGATCATGCGCACCCGTGGGGCCGCCATGCCGGCGATAATGGCCTGCTTCTCGCCGAAAC
GTTTGGTGGCGGGACCAGTGACGAAGGCTTGAGCGAGGGCGTGCAAGATTCCGAATACCGCAAGCGACAG
GCCGATCATCGTCGCGCTCCAGCGAAAGCGGTCCTCGCCGAAAATGACCCAGAGCGCTGCCGGCACCTGT
CCTACGAGTTGCATGATAAAGAAGACAGTCATAAGTGCGGCGACGATAGTCATGCCCCGCGCCCACCGGA
AGGAGCTGACTGGGTTGAAGGCTCTCAAGGGCATCGGTCGAGATCCCGGTGCCTAATGAGTGAGCTAACT
TACATTAATTGCGTTGCGCTCACTGCCCGCTTTCCAGTCGGGAAACCTGTCGTGCCAGCTGCATTAATGA
ATCGGCCAACGCGCGGGGAGAGGCGGTTTGCGTATTGGGCGCCAGGGTGGTTTTTCTTTTCACCAGTGAG
ACGGGCAACAGCTGATTGCCCTTCACCGCCTGGCCCTGAGAGAGTTGCAGCAAGCGGTCCACGCTGGTTT
GCCCCAGCAGGCGAAAATCCTGTTTGATGGTGGTTAACGGCGGGATATAACATGAGCTGTCTTCGGTATC
GTCGTATCCCACTACCGAGATATCCGCACCAACGCGCAGCCCGGACTCGGTAATGGCGCGCATTGCGCCC
AGCGCCATCTGATCGTTGGCAACCAGCATCGCAGTGGGAACGATGCCCTCATTCAGCATTTGCATGGTTT
GTTGAAAACCGGACATGGCACTCCAGTCGCCTTCCCGTTCCGCTATCGGCTGAATTTGATTGCGAGTGAG
ATATTTATGCCAGCCAGCCAGACGCAGACGCGCCGAGACAGAACTTAATGGGCCCGCTAACAGCGCGATT
TGCTGGTGACCCAATGCGACCAGATGCTCCACGCCCAGTCGCGTACCGTCTTCATGGGAGAAAATAATAC
TGTTGATGGGTGTCTGGTCAGAGACATCAAGAAATAACGCCGGAACATTAGTGCAGGCAGCTTCCACAGC
AATGGCATCCTGGTCATCCAGCGGATAGTTAATGATCAGCCCACTGACGCGTTGCGCGAGAAGATTGTGC
ACCGCCGCTTTACAGGCTTCGACGCCGCTTCGTTCTACCATCGACACCACCACGCTGGCACCCAGTTGAT
CGGCGCGAGATTTAATCGCCGCGACAATTTGCGACGGCGCGTGCAGGGCCAGACTGGAGGTGGCAACGCC
AATCAGCAACGACTGTTTGCCCGCCAGTTGTTGTGCCACGCGGTTGGGAATGTAATTCAGCTCCGCCATC
GCCGCTTCCACTTTTTCCCGCGTTTTCGCAGAAACGTGGCTGGCCTGGTTCACCACGCGGGAAACGGTCT
GATAAGAGACACCGGCATACTCTGCGACATCGTATAACGTTACTGGTTTCACATTCACCACCCTGAATTG
ACTCTCTTCCGGGCGCTATCATGCCATACCGCGAAAGGTTTTGCGCCATTCGATGGTGTCCGGGATCTCG
ACGCTCTCCCTTATGCGACTCCTGCATTAGGAAGCAGCCCAGTAGTAGGTTGAGGCCGTTGAGCACCGCC
GCCGCAAGGAATGGTGCATGCAAGGAGATGGCGCCCAACAGTCCCCCGGCCACGGGGCCTGCCACCATAC
CCACGCCGAAACAAGCGCTCATGAGCCCGAAGTGGCGAGCCCGATCTTCCCCATCGGTGATGTCGGCGAT
ATAGGCGCCAGCAACCGCACCTGTGGCGCCGGTGATGCCGGCCACGATGCGTCCGGCGTAGAGGATCGAG
ATCTCGATCCCGCGAAAT
Features (pLannotate 1.2.2; 23 found; start..end, strand, type, name):
      1..19      +  promoter       T7 promoter: promoter for bacteriophage T7 RNA polymerase
     20..44      +  protein_bind   lac operator: The lac repressor binds to the lac operator to inhibit transcription in E. coli. This inhibition can be relieved by adding lactose or isopropyl-β-D-thiogalactopyranoside (IPTG). lac repressor encoded by lacI
     59..81      +  RBS            RBS: efficient ribosome binding site from bacteriophage T7 gene 10 (Olins and Rangwala, 1989)
    100..116     +  CDS            capTEV™ (fragment): composite tag for in vivo biotinylation, TEV protease cleavage, and 6xHis tagging
    127..144     +  CDS            thrombin site: thrombin recognition and cleavage site
    148..180     +  CDS            T7 tag (gene 10 leader): leader peptide from bacteriophage T7 gene 10 promotes efficient translation in E. coli
    190..381     +  CDS            sso7a1: DN7A_SACS2 - Also known as sso7d-2. Experimental evidence at protein level: Swiss-Prot protein existence level 1. Can constrain negative DNA supercoils. May be involved in maintaining the integrity of the genome at high temperature (By similarity). Has RNase activity. Has a narrow substrate specificity; the cleavage products are 3'-phosphooligonucleotides (PubMed:8425540). From Saccharolobus solfataricus (strain ATCC 35092 / DSM 1617 / JCM 11322 / P2) (Sulfolobus solfataricus).
    388..1101    +  CDS            GFP (S65T): GFP (S65T) is a basic (constitutively fluorescent) green fluorescent protein published in 1995, derived from Aequorea victoria.
   1120..1137    +  CDS            9xHis (fragment): 9xHis affinity tag
   1147..1196    +  CDS            SET1 (fragment): solubility-enhancement tag derived from T7 phage gene 10B
   1204..1251    +  terminator     T7 terminator: transcription terminator for bacteriophage T7 RNA polymerase
   1288..1716    +  rep_origin     f1 ori (sequence partly withheld): f1 bacteriophage origin of replication; arrow indicates direction of (+) strand synthesis
   1769..1826    +  promoter       AmpR promoter (fragment): bla
   1835..2650    -  CDS            KanR: aminoglycoside phosphotransferase; aph(3')-Ia; confers resistance to kanamycin in bacteria or G418 (Geneticin®) in eukaryotes
   2772..3360    +  rep_origin     ori: high-copy-number ColE1/pMB1/pBR322/pUC origin of replication
   3546..3685    -  misc_feature   bom: basis of mobility region from pBR322
   3787..3978    -  CDS            rop: Rop protein, which maintains plasmids at low copy number; rop
   3995..4375    +  CDS            YPB1_ECOLX: Protein predicted: Swiss-Prot protein existence level 4. From Escherichia coli.
   4447..4738    -  CDS            TcR (fragment): tetracycline efflux protein; tet; confers resistance to tetracycline
   4753..4774    -  protein_bind   CAP binding site: CAP binding activates transcription in the presence of cAMP. E. coli catabolite activator protein
   4787..5869    -  CDS            lacI: lac repressor; lacI; The lac repressor binds to the lac operator to inhibit transcription in E. coli. This inhibition can be relieved by adding lactose or isopropyl-β-D-thiogalactopyranoside (IPTG).
   5870..5947    -  promoter       lacI promoter: lacI
   5955..6234    -  CDS            TcR (fragment): tetracycline efflux protein; tet; confers resistance to tetracycline
