[The description below was written by a language model from this plasmid's Addgene catalogue record and pLannotate feature annotations shown in this document.]
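Description:
6x-His_A1aY1_GFP is a bacterial expression plasmid built on the pET28a backbone, designed to produce a His-tagged A1aY1–GFP fusion protein for recombinant purification. It carries the kanamycin resistance gene (aminoglycoside phosphotransferase) for selection. It replicates from a ColE1/pBR322-type origin accompanied by the rop gene and bom region, consistent with its catalogue listing as low copy. An f1 origin is also present, along with short tetracycline-resistance gene remnants left over from the backbone's pBR322 ancestry.

Expression is driven by a T7 promoter followed by a lac operator and the T7 gene 10 ribosome binding site. The plasmid-borne lacI gene supplies repressor, so transcription is held off until induction with IPTG in a host that provides T7 RNA polymerase. The open reading frame begins with an N-terminal 6xHis tag, a thrombin cleavage site and the T7 gene 10 leader tag. This is followed by the 192 bp A1aY1 insert, placed between the BamHI and KpnI sites by Gibson cloning. The annotation software matches this insert to Sso7d-type DNA-binding proteins from Saccharolobus solfataricus, which suggests that A1aY1 is a binder built on that small scaffold. GFP (annotated as the S65T variant) is fused to its C terminus, and the cassette ends at the T7 terminator. A second His-tag sequence is annotated downstream of GFP, but the record does not say whether it is translated in frame.

The associated publication describes a genetically encoded sensor for tyrosinated microtubules. This construct provides the purified, fluorescently labelled form of that binder, with the His tag allowing metal-affinity purification and the thrombin site allowing its removal.
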