Addgene plasmid #158753: 6x-His_A1aY1_GFP
Purpose: Bacterial expression of 6xHis-A1aY1 fused with carboxy terminus GFP for recombinant purification
Depositing lab: Minhajuddin Sirajuddin. Depositing organization: Institute for Stem Cell Science and Regenerative Medicine (inStem), India. Publication: Genetically encoded live-cell sensor for tyrosinated microtubules. Kesarwani S, Lama P, Chandra A, Reddy PP, Jijumon AS, Bodakuntla S, Rao BM, Janke C, Das R, Sirajuddin M. J Cell Biol. 2020 Oct 5;219(10). pii: 152071. doi: 10.1083/jcb.201912107. PubMed 32886100.
Backbone
  Vector backbone: pET28a
  Backbone size w/o insert (bp): 6067
  Total vector size (bp): 6259
  Modifications to backbone: Inserted A1aY1 sequence in between BamHI and KpnI restriction sites in pET28a vector.
  Vector type: Bacterial Expression
Growth in bacteria
  Bacterial resistance: Kanamycin, 50 μg/mL
  Growth temperature: 37°C
  Growth strain: DH5alpha
  Copy number: Low Copy
Gene/Insert
  Gene/Insert name: 6xHistidine_A1aY1_GFP (alt name: 6x His tagged A1aY1-GFP)
  Insert size (bp): 192
  Promoter: T7
  Tag / fusion protein: 6x-Histidine tag (N terminal on insert); Thrombin site (N terminal on insert); T7 leader sequence (N terminal on insert); GFP (C terminal on insert)
  Cloning method: Gibson Cloning
  Sequencing primers: 5′ T7 Forward; 3′ T7 Terminator
Resource information
  A portion of this plasmid was derived from a plasmid made by: Cloned A1aY1 gene in between BamHI and KpnI sites in pET28a vector having amino-terminus 6x-His sequence and carboxy-terminus GFP sequence.
Terms and licenses: Academic/Nonprofit Terms; Industry Terms: Not Available to Industry
How to cite: 6x-His_A1aY1_GFP was a gift from Minhajuddin Sirajuddin (Addgene plasmid # 158753 ; http://n2t.net/addgene:158753 ; RRID:Addgene_158753)
